Addgene plasmid #197206: pAAV-CAG-BDFP1.8
Purpose: Expresses the protein of BDFP1.8 in mammalian cells
Depositing lab: Kiryl Piatkevich. Depositing organization: Westlake University. Publication: Quantitative assessment of near-infrared fluorescent proteins. Zhang H, Papadaki S, Sun X, Wang X, Drobizhev M, Yao L, Rehbock M, Koster RW, Wu L, Namikawa K, Piatkevich KD. Nat Methods. 2023 Sep 4. doi: 10.1038/s41592-023-01975-z. PubMed 37666982.
Backbone
  Vector backbone: pAAV-CAG-WPRE
  Vector type: AAV
Growth in bacteria
  Bacterial resistance: Ampicillin, 100 μg/mL
  Growth temperature: 37°C
  Growth strain: NEB Stable
  Copy number: High Copy
Gene/Insert
  Gene/Insert name: BDFP1.8
  Species: M. musculus (mouse)
  Cloning method: Gibson Cloning
Terms and licenses: Academic/Nonprofit Terms; Industry Terms: Not Available to Industry
Depositor comments: Please visit https://www.researchsquare.com/article/rs-797586/v1 for preprint.
How to cite: pAAV-CAG-BDFP1.8 was a gift from Kiryl Piatkevich (Addgene plasmid # 197206 ; http://n2t.net/addgene:197206 ; RRID:Addgene_197206)
