[The description below was written by a language model from this plasmid's Addgene catalogue record and pLannotate feature annotations shown in this document.]
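Description:
pAAV-CAG-BDFP1.8 is an AAV transfer plasmid built on the pAAV-CAG-WPRE backbone for expressing the near-infrared fluorescent protein BDFP1.8 in mammalian cells. It is propagated in E. coli through a high-copy ColE1/pUC-type origin and selected with ampicillin via the β-lactamase gene and its own promoter. An f1 phage origin is also present. The use of a recombination-deficient growth strain fits with the need to keep the repeat-rich AAV2 inverted terminal repeats intact. These two ITRs (one annotated as a fragment) flank the expression cassette and are the cis elements required for replication and packaging of the cassette into recombinant AAV particles when rep, cap and helper functions are supplied in trans.

The cassette is driven by the composite CAG promoter, annotated here as a CMV immediate-early enhancer fragment, the chicken β-actin promoter and chimeric β-actin/rabbit β-globin intron sequence, giving strong, broadly active expression. The short "HBB" annotation is most likely the globin-derived end of that intron rather than a separate coding region. The open reading frame of about 456 nt was matched by the annotation software to BDFP1.6, a closely related biliverdin-dependent near-infrared protein derived from the cyanobacterium Chroococcidiopsis. The catalogue names the insert BDFP1.8, presumably a variant missing from the annotation database. The catalogue's mouse species entry does not agree with this cyanobacterial origin. Downstream, a WPRE enhances transcript stability and expression, followed by an SV40 polyadenylation signal. No tags or additional reporters are annotated. The plasmid can be used for direct transfection or AAV-mediated delivery, and it was deposited alongside a study quantitatively comparing near-infrared fluorescent proteins.
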