Features (pLannotate 1.2.2; 18 found; start..end, strand, type, name):
     31..279     +  enhancer       CMV enhancer (fragment): human cytomegalovirus immediate early enhancer
    281..558     +  promoter       chicken β-actin promoter: No description available
    559..694     +  intron         hybrid intron (fragment): hybrid between chicken β-actin (CBA) and minute virus of mice (MMV) introns (Gray et al., 2011)
    783..913     +  intron         chimeric intron (fragment): chimera between introns from chicken β-actin and rabbit β-globin
    911..973     +  CDS            HBB (fragment): HBB_LEPEU - Experimental evidence at protein level: Swiss-Prot protein existence level 1. Involved in oxygen transport from the lung to the various peripheral tissues. From Lepus europaeus (European hare).
    985..1440    +  CDS            BDFP1.6: BDFP1.6 is a basic (constitutively fluorescent) near ir fluorescent protein published in 2018, derived from Chroococcidiopsis. It requires the cofactor biliverdin for fluorescence.
   1444..1468    +  misc_feature   MCS (fragment): pBluescript multiple cloning site
   1468..2056    +  misc_feature   WPRE: woodchuck hepatitis virus posttranscriptional regulatory element
   2099..2220    -  polyA_signal   SV40 poly(A) signal: SV40 polyadenylation signal
   2243..2311    -  CDS            large T antigen (fragment): large T antigen from SV40 (simian virus 40)
   2382..2515    +  repeat_region  AAV2 ITR: inverted terminal repeat of adeno-associated virus serotype 2 inverted
   2509..2565    -  CDS            lacI (fragment): lac repressor; lacI; The lac repressor binds to the lac operator to inhibit transcription in E. coli. This inhibition can be relieved by adding lactose or isopropyl-β-D-thiogalactopyranoside (IPTG).
   2748..3336    -  rep_origin     ori: high-copy-number ColE1/pMB1/pBR322/pUC origin of replication
   3507..4367    -  CDS            AmpR: β-lactamase; bla; confers resistance to ampicillin, carbenicillin, and related antibiotics
   4368..4472    -  promoter       AmpR promoter: bla
   4525..4953    -  rep_origin     f1 ori (sequence partly withheld): f1 bacteriophage origin of replication; arrow indicates direction of (+) strand synthesis
   4958..5027    -  CDS            lacZα (fragment): LacZα fragment of β-galactosidase; lacZ fragment
   5022..5154    -  repeat_region  AAV2 ITR (fragment): inverted terminal repeat of adeno-associated virus serotype 2 inverted
>Addgene plasmid #197206 | pAAV-CAG-BDFP1.8 | addgene full sequence | sequence record 387474 | Addgene NGS Result
TATCTACGTAGCCATGCTCTAGGAAGAGTACCATTGACGTCAATAATGACGTATGTTCCCATAGTAACGC
CAATAGGGACTTTCCATTGACGTCAATGGGTGGAGTATTTACGGTAAACTGCCCACTTGGCAGTACATCA
AGTGTATCATATGCCAAGTACGCCCCCTATTGACGTCAATGACGGTAAATGGCCCGCCTGGCATTATGCC
CAGTACATGACCTTATGGGACTTTCCTACTTGGCAGTACATCTACGTATTAGTCATCGCTATTACCATGG
TCGAGGTGAGCCCCACGTTCTGCTTCACTCTCCCCATCTCCCCCCCCTCCCCACCCCCAATTTTGTATTT
ATTTATTTTTTAATTATTTTGTGCAGCGATGGGGGCGGGGGGGGGGGGGGGGCGCGCGCCRGGCGGGGCG
GGGCGGGGCGAGGGGCGGGGCGGGGCGAGGCGGAGAGGTGCGGCGGCAGCCAATCAGAGCGGCGCGCTCC
GAAAGTTTCCTTTTATGGCGAGGCGGCGGCGGCGGCGGCCCTATAAAAAGCGAAGCGCGCGGCGGGCGGG
AGTCGCTGCGCGCTGCCTTCGCCCCGTGCCCCGCTCCGCCGCCGCCTCGCGCCGCCCGCCCCGGCTCTGA
CTGACCGCGTTACTCCCACAGGTGAGCGGGCGGGACGGCCCTTCTCCTCCGGGCTGTAATTAGCGCTTGG
TTTAATGACGGCTTGTTTCTTTTCTGTGGCTGCGTGAAAGCCTTGAGGGGCTCCGGGAGGGCCCTTTGTG
CGGGGGGAGCGGCTCGGGGCTGTCCGCGGGGGGACGGCTGCCTTCGGGGGGGACGGGGCAGGGCGGGGTT
CGGCTTCTGGCGTGTGACCGGCGGCTCTAGAGCCTCTGCTAACCATGTTCATGCCTTCTTCTTTTTCCTA
CAGCTCCTGGGCAACGTGCTGGTTATTGTGCTGTCTCATCATTTTGGCAAAGAATTGGATCCGGTACCGC
CACCATGGCCAATCGCGAGGTTGTTGAGACCCTGAAGGAGCTCCTGGCTGACGGGGAGAAGAGAGTGCAG
GTGGCTGGAGTGATTGGGACTAACGCTGCCGAAGTTGTCAAGACCGCCGTGTCACTTCTGTTTCAGGAGT
ACCCAGAGTTGGTGTCCCCTGGCGGGTGTGCCTATACAACAAGGCGCTACAACAAGTGTGTGAGGGACAT
GAACTACTTCCTCAGGATGTGTAGCTACGCCATCGTGGCCGGGGGCGCCAGCGTCTTGGATGGAAGGATG
CTGGCCGGGCTGCGGGATACATTCAACTCCCTCGGCATCCCTCTGGGTCCCGTGGCCCGGGGCATCCAAC
TGATGAAGAAGATCGTCAAAGAGAAACTGGCGACAGCCGGCATGACTAACATTGCATTTGTCGATGAGCC
CTTTGACTACATCGCCCGTGTGATTAGTGAAACGGAAATTTAAGAATTCGATATCAAGCTTATCGATAAT
CAACCTCTGGATTACAAAATTTGTGAAAGATTGACTGGTATTCTTAACTATGTTGCTCCTTTTACGCTAT
GTGGATACGCTGCTTTAATGCCTTTGTATCATGCTATTGCTTCCCGTATGGCTTTCATTTTCTCCTCCTT
GTATAAATCCTGGTTGCTGTCTCTTTATGAGGAGTTGTGGCCCGTTGTCAGGCAACGTGGCGTGGTGTGC
ACTGTGTTTGCTGACGCAACCCCCACTGGTTGGGGCATTGCCACCACCTGTCAGCTCCTTTCCGGGACTT
TCGCTTTCCCCCTCCCTATTGCCACGGCGGAACTCATCGCCGCCTGCCTTGCCCGCTGCTGGACAGGGGC
TCGGCTGTTGGGCACTGACAATTCCGTGGTGTTGTCGGGGAAATCATCGTCCTTTCCTTGGCTGCTCGCC
TGTGTTGCCACCTGGATTCTGCGCGGGACGTCCTTCTGCTACGTCCCTTCGGCCCTCAATCCAGCGGACC
TTCCTTCCCGCGGCCTGCTGCCGGCTCTGCGGCCTCTTCCGCGTCTTCGCCTTCGCCCTCAGACGAGTCG
GATCTCCCTTTGGGCCGCCTCCCCGCATCGATACCGTCGACCCGGGCGGCCGCTTCGAGCAGACATGATA
AGATACATTGATGAGTTTGGACAAACCACAACTAGAATGCAGTGAAAAAAATGCTTTATTTGTGAAATTT
GTGATGCTATTGCTTTATTTGTAACCATTATAAGCTGCAATAAACAAGTTAACAACAACAATTGCATTCA
TTTTATGTTTCAGGTTCAGGGGGAGATGTGGGAGGTTTTTTAAAGCAAGTAAAACCTCTACAAATGTGGT
AAAATCGATAAGGATCTTCCTAGAGCATGGCTACGTAGATAAGTAGCATGGCGGGTTAATCATTAACTAC
AAGGAACCCCTAGTGATGGAGTTGGCCACTCCCTCTCTGCGCGCTCGCTCGCTCACTGAGGCCGGGCGAC
CAAAGGTCGCCCGACGCCCGGGCTTTGCCCGGGCGGCCTCAGTGAGCGAGCGAGCGCGCAGCTGCATTAA
TGAATCGGCCAACGCGCGGGGAGAGGCGGTTTGCGTATTGGGCGCTCTTCCGCTTCCTCGCTCACTGACT
CGCTGCGCTCGGTCGTTCGGCTGCGGCGAGCGGTATCAGCTCACTCAAAGGCGGTAATACGGTTATCCAC
AGAATCAGGGGATAACGCAGGAAAGAACATGTGAGCAAAAGGCCAGCAAAAGGCCAGGAACCGTAAAAAG
GCCGCGTTGCTGGCGTTTTTCCATAGGCTCCGCCCCCCTGACGAGCATCACAAAAATCGACGCTCAAGTC
AGAGGTGGCGAAACCCGACAGGACTATAAAGATACCAGGCGTTTCCCCCTGGAAGCTCCCTCGTGCGCTC
TCCTGTTCCGACCCTGCCGCTTACCGGATACCTGTCCGCCTTTCTCCCTTCGGGAAGCGTGGCGCTTTCT
CATAGCTCACGCTGTAGGTATCTCAGTTCGGTGTAGGTCGTTCGCTCCAAGCTGGGCTGTGTGCACGAAC
CCCCCGTTCAGCCCGACCGCTGCGCCTTATCCGGTAACTATCGTCTTGAGTCCAACCCGGTAAGACACGA
CTTATCGCCACTGGCAGCAGCCACTGGTAACAGGATTAGCAGAGCGAGGTATGTAGGCGGTGCTACAGAG
TTCTTGAAGTGGTGGCCTAACTACGGCTACACTAGAAGAACAGTATTTGGTATCTGCGCTCTGCTGAAGC
CAGTTACCTTCGGAAAAAGAGTTGGTAGCTCTTGATCCGGCAAACAAACCACCGCTGGTAGCGGTGGTTT
TTTTGTTTGCAAGCAGCAGATTACGCGCAGAAAAAAAGGATCTCAAGAAGATCCTTTGATCTTTTCTACG
GGGTCTGACGCTCAGTGGAACGAAAACTCACGTTAAGGGATTTTGGTCATGAGATTATCAAAAAGGATCT
TCACCTAGATCCTTTTAAATTAAAAATGAAGTTTTAAATCAATCTAAAGTATATATGAGTAAACTTGGTC
TGACAGTTACCAATGCTTAATCAGTGAGGCACCTATCTCAGCGATCTGTCTATTTCGTTCATCCATAGTT
GCCTGACTCCCCGTCGTGTAGATAACTACGATACGGGAGGGCTTACCATCTGGCCCCAGTGCTGCAATGA
TACCGCGAGACCCACGCTCACCGGCTCCAGATTTATCAGCAATAAACCAGCCAGCCGGAAGGGCCGAGCG
CAGAAGTGGTCCTGCAACTTTATCCGCCTCCATCCAGTCTATTAATTGTTGCCGGGAAGCTAGAGTAAGT
AGTTCGCCAGTTAATAGTTTGCGCAACGTTGTTGCCATTGCTACAGGCATCGTGGTGTCACGCTCGTCGT
TTGGTATGGCTTCATTCAGCTCCGGTTCCCAACGATCAAGGCGAGTTACATGATCCCCCATGTTGTGCAA
AAAAGCGGTTAGCTCCTTCGGTCCTCCGATCGTTGTCAGAAGTAAGTTGGCCGCAGTGTTATCACTCATG
GTTATGGCAGCACTGCATAATTCTCTTACTGTCATGCCATCCGTAAGATGCTTTTCTGTGACTGGTGAGT
ACTCAACCAAGTCATTCTGAGAATAGTGTATGCGGCGACCGAGTTGCTCTTGCCCGGCGTCAATACGGGA
TAATACCGCGCCACATAGCAGAACTTTAAAAGTGCTCATCATTGGAAAACGTTCTTCGGGGCGAAAACTC
TCAAGGATCTTACCGCTGTTGAGATCCAGTTCGATGTAACCCACTCGTGCACCCAACTGATCTTCAGCAT
CTTTTACTTTCACCAGCGTTTCTGGGTGAGCAAAAACAGGAAGGCAAAATGCCGCAAAAAAGGGAATAAG
GGCGACACGGAAATGTTGAATACTCATACTCTTCCTTTTTCAATATTATTGAAGCATTTATCAGGGTTAT
TGTCTCATGAGCGGATACATATTTGAATGTATTTAGAAAAATAAACAAATAGGGGTTCCGCGCACATTTC
CCCGAAAAGTGCCACCTAAATTGTAAGCGTTAATATTTTGTTAAAATTCGCGTTAAATTTTTGTTAAATC
AGCTCATTTTTTAACCAATAGGCCGAAATCGGCAAAATCCCTTATAAATCAAAAGAATAGACCGAGATAG
GGT
[37 nt withheld, positions 4624-4660]
AAAGAACGTGGACTCCAACGTCAAAGG
[49 nt withheld, positions 4688-4736]
T
[91 nt withheld, positions 4738-4828]
G
[124 nt withheld, positions 4830-4953]
CCCATTCGCCATTCAGGCTGCGCAACTGTTGGGAAGGGCGATCGGTGCGGGCCTCTTCGCTATTACGCCA
GCTGCGCGCTCGCTCGCTCACTGAGGCCGCCCGGGCAAAGCCCGGGCGTCGGGCGACCTTTGGTCGCCCG
GCCTCAGTGAGCGAGCGAGCGCGCAGAGAGGGAGTGGCCAACTCCATCACTAGGGGTTCCTTGTAGTTAA
TGATTAACCCGCCATGCTACT
